LOCUS       Exported 5855 bp ds-DNA circular SYN 13-MAY-2021
DEFINITION  FX cloning mammalian cell line expression vector with CMV promoter
            and C-terminal 3C protease cleavage site, Myc tag and streptavidin
            binding peptide.
ACCESSION   .
VERSION     .
KEYWORDS    pcDXC3MS
SOURCE      synthetic DNA construct
  ORGANISM  synthetic DNA construct
REFERENCE   1 (bases 1 to 5855)
  AUTHORS   Geertsma ER, Dutzler R
  TITLE     A versatile and efficient high-throughput cloning tool for
            structural biology.
  JOURNAL   Biochemistry. 2011 Apr 19;50(15):3272-8. Epub 2011 Mar 25.
  PUBMED    21410291
REFERENCE   2 (bases 1 to 5855)
  AUTHORS   .
  TITLE     Direct Submission
  JOURNAL   Exported May 13, 2021 from SnapGene Server 1.1.58
            http://www.snapgene.com
FEATURES             Location/Qualifiers
     source          1..5855
                     /organism="synthetic DNA construct"
                     /mol_type="other DNA"
     primer_bind     complement(44..63)
                     /label=pRS-marker
                     /note="pRS vectors, use to sequence yeast selectable
                     marker"
     enhancer        235..614
                     /label=CMV enhancer
                     /note="human cytomegalovirus immediate early enhancer"
     promoter        615..818
                     /label=CMV promoter
                     /note="human cytomegalovirus (CMV) immediate early
                     promoter"
     primer_bind     769..789
                     /label=CMV-F
                     /note="Human CMV immediate early promoter, forward primer"
     primer_bind     863..882
                     /label=T7
                     /note="T7 promoter, forward primer"
     promoter        863..881
                     /label=T7 promoter
                     /note="promoter for bacteriophage T7 RNA polymerase"
     misc_feature    917..1079
                     /label=QBI SP163
                     /note="strong translational enhancer derived from the 5'
                     UTR of the mouse VEGF gene"
     CDS             complement(1131..1436)
                     /codon_start=1
                     /gene="ccdB"
                     /product="CcdB, a bacterial toxin that poisons DNA gyrase"
                     /label=ccdB
                     /note="Plasmids containing the ccdB gene cannot be
                     propagated in standard E. coli strains."
                     /translation="MQFKVYTYKRESRYRLFVDVQSDIIDTPGRRMVIPLASARLLSDK
                     VSRELYPVVHIGDESWRMMTTDMASVPVSVIGEEVADLSHRENDIKNAINLMFWGI"
     primer_bind     complement(1233..1252)
                     /label=ccdB-fwd
                     /note="ccdB gene, forward primer"
     CDS             complement(1778..2437)
                     /codon_start=1
                     /gene="cat"
                     /product="chloramphenicol acetyltransferase"
                     /label=CmR
                     /note="confers resistance to chloramphenicol"
                     /translation="MEKKITGYTTVDISQWHRKEHFEAFQSVAQCTYNQTVQLDITAFL
                     KTVKKNKHKFYPAFIHILARLMNAHPEFRMAMKDGELVIWDSVHPCYTVFHEQTETFSS
                     LWSEYHDDFRQFLHIYSQDVACYGENLAYFPKGFIENMFFVSANPWVSFTSFDLNVANM
                     DNFFAPVFTMGKYYTQGDKVLMPLAIQVHHAVCDGFHVGRMLNELQQYCDEWQGGA"
     primer_bind     2352..2371
                     /label=CAT-R
                     /note="Chloramphenicol resistance gene, reverse primer"
     promoter        complement(2491..2521)
                     /label=lac UV5 promoter
                     /note="E. coli lac promoter with an ""up"" mutation"
     protein_bind    complement(2546..2670)
                     /gene="mutant version of attR"
                     /label=attR1
                     /bound_moiety="LR Clonase(TM)"
                     /note="recombination site for the Gateway(R) LR reaction"
     CDS             complement(2689..2709)
                     /codon_start=1
                     /product="nuclear localization signal of SV40 (simian virus
                     40) large T antigen"
                     /label=SV40 NLS
                     /translation="PKKKRKV"
     CDS             complement(2713..2733)
                     /codon_start=1
                     /product="nuclear localization signal of SV40 (simian virus
                     40) large T antigen"
                     /label=SV40 NLS
                     /translation="PKKKRKV"
     CDS             2760..2783
                     /codon_start=1
                     /product="recognition and cleavage site for human
                     rhinovirus 3C and PreScission proteases"
                     /label=HRV 3C site
                     /translation="LEVLFQGP"
     CDS             2793..2822
                     /codon_start=1
                     /product="Myc (human c-Myc proto-oncogene) epitope tag"
                     /label=Myc
                     /translation="EQKLISEEDL"
     CDS             2835..2948
                     /codon_start=1
                     /product="streptavidin-binding peptide"
                     /label=SBP
                     /note="selected from a peptide library; binds streptavidin
                     with nanomolar affinity (Keefe et al., 2001)"
                     /translation="MDEKTTGWRGGHVVEGLAGELEQLRARLEHHPQGQREP"
     primer_bind     complement(2983..3000)
                     /label=BGH-rev
                     /note="Bovine growth hormone terminator, reverse primer.
                     Also called BGH reverse"
     polyA_signal    2989..3213
                     /label=bGH poly(A) signal
                     /note="bovine growth hormone polyadenylation signal"
     rep_origin      3259..3687
                     /direction=RIGHT
                     /label=f1 ori
                     /note="f1 bacteriophage origin of replication; arrow
                     indicates direction of (+) strand synthesis"
     primer_bind     complement(3346..3365)
                     /label=F1ori-R
                     /note="F1 origin, reverse primer"
     primer_bind     3556..3577
                     /label=F1ori-F
                     /note="F1 origin, forward primer"
     primer_bind     complement(3696..3716)
                     /label=pBABE 3'
                     /note="SV40 enhancer, reverse primer for pBABE vectors"
     promoter        3701..4030
                     /label=SV40 promoter
                     /note="SV40 enhancer and early promoter"
     rep_origin      3881..4016
                     /label=SV40 ori
                     /note="SV40 origin of replication"
     primer_bind     3943..3962
                     /label=SV40pro-F
                     /note="SV40 promoter/origin, forward primer"
     rep_origin      complement(4103..4688)
                     /direction=LEFT
                     /label=ori
                     /note="high-copy-number ColE1/pMB1/pBR322/pUC origin of
                     replication"
     primer_bind     complement(4183..4202)
                     /label=pBR322ori-F
                     /note="pBR322 origin, forward primer"
     CDS             complement(4859..5719)
                     /codon_start=1
                     /gene="bla"
                     /product="beta-lactamase"
                     /label=AmpR
                     /note="confers resistance to ampicillin, carbenicillin, and
                     related antibiotics"
                     /translation="MSIQHFRVALIPFFAAFCLPVFAHPETLVKVKDAEDQLGARVGYI
                     ELDLNSGKILESFRPEERFPMMSTFKVLLCGAVLSRIDAGQEQLGRRIHYSQNDLVEYS
                     PVTEKHLTDGMTVRELCSAAITMSDNTAANLLLTTIGGPKELTAFLHNMGDHVTRLDRW
                     EPELNEAIPNDERDTTMPVAMATTLRKLLTGELLTLASRQQLIDWMEADKVAGPLLRSA
                     LPAGWFIADKSGAGERGSRGIIAALGPDGKPSRIVVIYTTGSQATMDERNRQIAEIGAS
                     LIKHW"
     primer_bind     5482..5501
                     /label=Amp-R
                     /note="Ampicillin resistance gene, reverse primer"
     promoter        complement(5720..5824)
                     /gene="bla"
                     /label=AmpR promoter
ORIGIN
        1 gacggatcgg gagatctccc gatcccctat ggtgcactct cagtacaatc tgctctgatg
       61 ccgcatagtt aagccagtat ctgctccctg cttgtgtgtt ggaggtcgct gagtagtgcg
      121 cgagcaaaat ttaagctaca acaaggcaag gcttgaccga caattgcatg aagaatctgc
      181 ttagggttag gcgttttgcg ctgcttcgcg atgtacgggc cagatatacg cgttgacatt
      241 gattattgac tagttattaa tagtaatcaa ttacggggtc attagttcat agcccatata
      301 tggagttccg cgttacataa cttacggtaa atggcccgcc tggctgaccg cccaacgacc
      361 cccgcccatt gacgtcaata atgacgtatg ttcccatagt aacgccaata gggactttcc
      421 attgacgtca atgggtggag tatttacggt aaactgccca cttggcagta catcaagtgt
      481 atcatatgcc aagtacgccc cctattgacg tcaatgacgg taaatggccc gcctggcatt
      541 atgcccagta catgacctta tgggactttc ctacttggca gtacatctac gtattagtca
      601 tcgctattac catggtgatg cggttttggc agtacatcaa tgggcgtgga tagcggtttg
      661 actcacgggg atttccaagt ctccacccca ttgacgtcaa tgggagtttg ttttggcacc
      721 aaaatcaacg ggactttcca aaatgtcgta acaactccgc cccattgacg caaatgggcg
      781 gtaggcgtgt acggtgggag gtctatataa gcagagctct ctggctaact agagaaccca
      841 ctgcttactg gcttatcgaa attaatacga ctcactatag ggagacccaa gctggctagc
      901 gtttaaactt aagcttagcg cagaggcttg gggcagccga gcggcagcca ggccccggcc
      961 cgggcctcgg ttccagaagg gagaggagcc cgccaaggcg cgcaagagag cgggctgcct
     1021 cgcagtccga gccggagagg gagcgcgagc cgcgccggcc ccggacggcc tccgaaacca
     1081 tgagtagaag agcgagctgc agactggctg tgtataaggg agcctgacat ttatattccc
     1141 cagaacatca ggttaatggc gtttttgatg tcattttcgc ggtggctgag atcagccact
     1201 tcttccccga taacggagac cggcacactg gccatatcgg tggtcatcat gcgccagctt
     1261 tcatccccga tatgcaccac cgggtaaagt tcacgggaga ctttatctga cagcagacgt
     1321 gcactggcca gggggatcac catccgtcgc ccgggcgtgt caataatatc actctgtaca
     1381 tccacaaaca gacgataacg gctctctctt ttataggtgt aaaccttaaa ctgcatttca
     1441 ccagcccctg ttctcgtcag caaaagagcc gttcatttca ataaaccggg cgacctcagc
     1501 catcccttcc tgattttccg ctttccagcg ttcggcacgc agacgacggg cttcattctg
     1561 catggttgtg cttaccagac cggagatatt gacatcatat atgccttgag caactgatag
     1621 ctgtcgctgt caactgtcac tgtaatacgc tgcttcatag catacctctt tttgacatac
     1681 ttcgggtata catatcagta tatattctta taccgcaaaa atcagcgcgc aaatacgcat
     1741 actgttatct ggcttttagt aagccggatc cacgcgttta cgccccgccc tgccactcat
     1801 cgcagtactg ttgtaattca ttaagcattc tgccgacatg gaagccatca caaacggcat
     1861 gatgaacctg aatcgccagc ggcatcagca ccttgtcgcc ttgcgtataa tatttgccca
     1921 tggtgaaaac gggggcgaag aagttgtcca tattggccac gtttaaatca aaactggtga
     1981 aactcaccca gggattggct gagacgaaaa acatattctc aataaaccct ttagggaaat
     2041 aggccaggtt ttcaccgtaa cacgccacat cttgcgaata tatgtgtaga aactgccgga
     2101 aatcgtcgtg gtattcactc cagagcgatg aaaacgtttc agtttgctca tggaaaacgg
     2161 tgtaacaagg gtgaacacta tcccatatca ccagctcacc gtctttcatt gccatacgga
     2221 attccggatg agcattcatc aggcgggcaa gaatgtgaat aaaggccgga taaaacttgt
     2281 gcttattttt ctttacggtc tttaaaaagg ccgtaatatc cagctgaacg gtctggttat
     2341 aggtacattg agcaactgac tgaaatgcct caaaatgttc tttacgatgc cattgggata
     2401 tatcaacggt ggtatatcca gtgatttttt tctccatttt agcttcctta gctcctgaaa
     2461 atctcgacgg atcctaactc aaaatccaca cattatacga gccggaagca taaagtgtaa
     2521 agcctggggt gcctaatgcg gccgccatag tgactggata tgttgtgttt tacagtatta
     2581 tgtagtctgt tttttatgca aaatctaatt taatatattg atatttatat cattttacgt
     2641 ttctcgttca gcttttttgt acaaacttgt gatatcgaat tcgctagcta cctttctctt
     2701 cttttttgga tctacctttc tcttcttttt tggggatcca ctagttcagc tcttctgcat
     2761 tagaagtttt gtttcaaggt ccacaaggta ccgaacaaaa actcatctca gaagaggatc
     2821 tgaggggggc cagcatggac gagaagacca ctggttggcg aggtggacac gttgttgaag
     2881 gactggctgg ggaacttgaa caacttcgtg cacgactgga gcatcaccca caaggtcaac
     2941 gtgaaccata atctagaggg cccgtttaaa cccgctgatc agcctcgact gtgccttcta
     3001 gttgccagcc atctgttgtt tgcccctccc ccgtgccttc cttgaccctg gaaggtgcca
     3061 ctcccactgt cctttcctaa taaaatgagg aaattgcatc gcattgtctg agtaggtgtc
     3121 attctattct ggggggtggg gtggggcagg acagcaaggg ggaggattgg gaagacaata
     3181 gcaggcatgc tggggatgcg gtgggctcta tggcttctga ggcggaaaga accagctggg
     3241 gctctagggg gtatccccnn nnnnnnnnnn nnnnnnnnnn nnnnnnnnnn nnnnnnnnnn
     3301 nnnnnnnnnn nnnnnnnnnn nnnnnnnnnn nnnnnnnnnn nnnnnnnnnn nnnnnnnnnn
     3361 nnnnnnnnnn nnnnnnnnnn nncnnnnnnn nnnnnnnnnn nnnnnnnnnn nnnnnnnnnn
     3421 nnnnnnnnnn nnnnnnnnnn nnnnnnnnnn nnnnnnnnnn nnnnnnnnnn nnnnannnnn
     3481 nnnnnnnnnn nnnnnnnnnn nnnnnnnnnn nnnnnnnnnn nnnncctttg acgttggagt
     3541 ccacgttctt taatagtgga ctcttgttcc aaactggaac aacactcaac cctatctcgg
     3601 tctattcttt tgatttataa gggattttgc cgatttcggc ctattggtta aaaaatgagc
     3661 tgatttaaca aaaatttaac gcgaattaat tctgtggaat gtgtgtcagt tagggtgtgg
     3721 aaagtcccca ggctccccag caggcagaag tatgcaaagc atgcatctca attagtcagc
     3781 aaccaggtgt ggaaagtccc caggctcccc agcaggcaga agtatgcaaa gcatgcatct
     3841 caattagtca gcaaccatag tcccgcccct aactccgccc atcccgcccc taactccgcc
     3901 cagttccgcc cattctccgc cccatggctg actaattttt tttatttatg cagaggccga
     3961 ggccgcctct gcctctgagc tattccagaa gtagtgagga ggcttttttg gaggcctagg
     4021 cttttgcaaa aagctcccgg gacatgtgag caaaaggcca gcaaaaggcc aggaaccgta
     4081 aaaaggccgc gttgctggcg tttttccata ggctccgccc ccctgacgag catcacaaaa
     4141 atcgacgctc aagtcagagg tggcgaaacc cgacaggact ataaagatac caggcgtttc
     4201 cccctggaag ctccctcgtg cgctctcctg ttccgaccct gccgcttacc ggatacctgt
     4261 ccgcctttct cccttcggga agcgtggcgc tttctcatag ctcacgctgt aggtatctca
     4321 gttcggtgta ggtcgttcgc tccaagctgg gctgtgtgca cgaacccccc gttcagcccg
     4381 accgctgcgc cttatccggt aactatcgtc ttgagtccaa cccggtaaga cacgacttat
     4441 cgccactggc agcagccact ggtaacagga ttagcagagc gaggtatgta ggcggtgcta
     4501 cagagttctt gaagtggtgg cctaactacg gctacactag aagaacagta tttggtatct
     4561 gcgctctgct gaagccagtt accttcggaa aaagagttgg tagctcttga tccggcaaac
     4621 aaaccaccgc tggtagcggt ttttttgttt gcaagcagca gattacgcgc agaaaaaaag
     4681 gatctcaaga agatcctttg atcttttcta cggggtctga cgctcagtgg aacgaaaact
     4741 cacgttaagg gattttggtc atgagattat caaaaaggat cttcacctag atccttttaa
     4801 attaaaaatg aagttttaaa tcaatctaaa gtatatatga gtaaacttgg tctgacagtt
     4861 accaatgctt aatcagtgag gcacctatct cagcgatctg tctatttcgt tcatccatag
     4921 ttgcctgact ccccgtcgtg tagataacta cgatacggga gggcttacca tctggcccca
     4981 gtgctgcaat gataccgcga gacccacgct caccggctcc agatttatca gcaataaacc
     5041 agccagccgg aagggccgag cgcagaagtg gtcctgcaac tttatccgcc tccatccagt
     5101 ctattaattg ttgccgggaa gctagagtaa gtagttcgcc agttaatagt ttgcgcaacg
     5161 ttgttgccat tgctacaggc atcgtggtgt cacgctcgtc gtttggtatg gcttcattca
     5221 gctccggttc ccaacgatca aggcgagtta catgatcccc catgttgtgc aaaaaagcgg
     5281 ttagctcctt cggtcctccg atcgttgtca gaagtaagtt ggccgcagtg ttatcactca
     5341 tggttatggc agcactgcat aattctctta ctgtcatgcc atccgtaaga tgcttttctg
     5401 tgactggtga gtactcaacc aagtcattct gagaatagtg tatgcggcga ccgagttgct
     5461 cttgcccggc gtcaatacgg gataataccg cgccacatag cagaacttta aaagtgctca
     5521 tcattggaaa acgttcttcg gggcgaaaac tctcaaggat cttaccgctg ttgagatcca
     5581 gttcgatgta acccactcgt gcacccaact gatcttcagc atcttttact ttcaccagcg
     5641 tttctgggtg agcaaaaaca ggaaggcaaa atgccgcaaa aaagggaata agggcgacac
     5701 ggaaatgttg aatactcata ctcttccttt ttcaatatta ttgaagcatt tatcagggtt
     5761 attgtctcat gagcggatac atatttgaat gtatttagaa aaataaacaa ataggggttc
     5821 cgcgcacatt tccccgaaaa gtgccacctg acgtc
//
