[The description below was written by a language model from this plasmid's Addgene catalogue record and the feature table of its GenBank file.]
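Description:
pcDXC3MS is an empty mammalian expression backbone of 5,855 bp derived from pcDNA3.1 and adapted for FX cloning, a high-throughput cloning system developed for structural biology. It replicates in E. coli from a high-copy ColE1/pUC-type origin and carries an ampicillin resistance gene on the backbone, along with an f1 phage origin. An SV40 enhancer/early promoter containing the SV40 origin is still annotated. No mammalian selection marker appears downstream of it in the feature table, so the plasmid appears suited mainly to transient expression.

The expression unit is driven by the human CMV immediate-early enhancer and promoter. These are followed by a T7 promoter and the QBI SP163 element, a translational enhancer derived from the mouse VEGF 5' UTR. In the unloaded vector the cloning position is occupied by a counterselection cassette lying in reverse orientation, made up of the ccdB gyrase toxin gene and a chloramphenicol acetyltransferase gene with a lac UV5 promoter. This cassette explains the dual chloramphenicol and ampicillin selection and the need for a ccdB-tolerant strain such as DB3.1. When an open reading frame replaces the cassette, ccdB is lost, so in standard E. coli strains recombinant clones are favoured. An attR1 site and two short SV40 NLS matches are also annotated on the reverse strand near the cassette. The record gives them no functional role, and they may be remnants or automated annotation hits.

Downstream of the cassette lie an HRV 3C (PreScission) protease site, a Myc epitope and a streptavidin-binding peptide, followed by the bGH polyadenylation signal. An inserted gene is therefore expressed with a C-terminal tag that allows Myc detection and streptavidin-based affinity purification, and 3C protease cleavage then removes the tag.
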