Addgene plasmid #49030: pcDXC3MS
Purpose: (Empty Backbone) FX cloning mammalian cell line expression vector with CMV promoter and C-terminal 3C protease cleavage site, Myc tag and streptavidin binding peptide
Depositing lab: Raimund Dutzler & Eric Geertsma. Depositing organization: University of Zurich. Publication: A versatile and efficient high-throughput cloning tool for structural biology. Geertsma ER, Dutzler R. Biochemistry. 2011 Apr 19;50(15):3272-8. Epub 2011 Mar 25. 10.1021/bi200178z PubMed 21410291.
Backbone
  Vector backbone: pcDNA3.1
  Backbone manufacturer: Invitrogen
  Backbone size (bp): 5855
  Modifications to backbone: modified for compatibility with FX cloning and added tags/fusion proteins
  Vector type: Mammalian Expression
  Promoter: CMV
  Tag / fusion protein: 3C protease site (PreScission site) (C terminal on backbone); MYC (C terminal on backbone); streptavidin binding peptide (SBP) (C terminal on backbone)
Growth in bacteria
  Bacterial resistance: Chloramphenicol and Ampicillin, 25 & 100 μg/mL
  Growth temperature: 37°C
  Growth strain: DB3.1
  Copy number: High Copy
Gene/Insert
  Cloning method: Unknown
  Sequencing primers: 5′ CMV-F; 3′ BGH-rev
Terms and licenses: Academic/Nonprofit Terms; Industry Terms: Not Available to Industry
Depositor comments: Constructed by Dr. Stephan Schenck, Dutzler lab, Dept of Biochemistry, University of Zurich, Switzerland.
How to cite: pcDXC3MS was a gift from Raimund Dutzler & Eric Geertsma (Addgene plasmid # 49030 ; http://n2t.net/addgene:49030 ; RRID:Addgene_49030)
