>Addgene plasmid #49030 | pcDXC3MS | addgene partial sequence | sequence record 73261 | CAT-R 5'-GCAACTGACTGAAATGCCTC-3'
TATCAACGGTGGTATATCCAGTGATTTTTTTCTCCATTTTAGCTTCCTTAGCTCCTGAAAATCTCGACGG
ATCCTAACTCAAAATCCACACATTATACGAGCCGGAAGCATAAAGTGTAAAGCCTGGGGTGCCTAATGCG
GCCGCCATAGTGACTGGATATGTTGTGTTTTACAGTATTATGTAGTCTGTTTTTTATGCAAAATCTAATT
TAATATATTGATATTTATATCATTTTACGTTTCTCGTTCAGCTTTTTTGTACAAACTTGTGATATCGAAT
TCGCTAGCTACCTTTCTCTTCTTTTTTGGATCTACCTTTCTCTTCTTTTTTGGGGATCCACTAGTTCAGC
TCTTCTGCATTAGAAGTTTTGTTTCAAGGTCCACAAGGTACCGAACAAAAACTCATCTCAGAAGAGGATC
TGAGGGGGGCCAGCATGGACGAGAAGACCACTGGTTGGCGAGGTGGACACGTTGTTGAAGGACTGGCTGG
GGAACTTGAACAACTTCGTGCACGACTGGAGCATCACCCACAAGGTCAACGTGAACCATAATCTAGAGGG
CCCGTTTAAACCCGCTGATCAGCCTCGACTGTGCCTTCTAGTTGCCAGCCATCTGTTGTTTGCCCCTCCC
CCGTGCCTTCCTTGACCCTGGAAGGTGCCACTCCCACTGTCCTTTCCTAATAAAATGAGGAAATTGCATC
GCATTGTCTGAGTAGGTGTCATTCTATTCTGGGGGGTGGGGTGGGGCAGGACAGCAAGGGGGAGGATTGG
GAAGACAATAGCAGGCATGCTGGGGATGCGGTGGGCTCTATGGCTTCTGAGGCGGAAAGAACCAGCTGGG
GCTCTAGGGGGTATCCCC
[80 nt withheld, positions 859-938]
