>Addgene plasmid #49030 | pcDXC3MS | addgene partial sequence | sequence record 73293 | CMV-F 5'-CGCAAATGGGCGGTAGGCGTG-3'
ACTAGAGAACCCACTGCTTACTGGCTTATCGAAATTAATACGACTCACTATAGGGAGACCCAAGCTGGCT
AGCGTTTAAACTTAAGCTTAGCGCAGAGGCTTGGGGCAGCCGAGCGGCAGCCAGGCCCCGGCCCGGGCCT
CGGTTCCAGAAGGGAGAGGAGCCCGCCAAGGCGCGCAAGAGAGCGGGCTGCCTCGCAGTCCGAGCCGGAG
AGGGAGCGCGAGCCGCGCCGGCCCCGGACGGCCTCCGAAACCATGAGTAGAAGAGCGAGCTGCAGACTGG
CTGTGTATAAGGGAGCCTGACATTTATATTCCCCAGAACATCAGGTTAATGGCGTTTTTGATGTCATTTT
CGCGGTGGCTGAGATCAGCCACTTCTTCCCCGATAACGGAGACCGGCACACTGGCCATATCGGTGGTCAT
CATGCGCCAGCTTTCATCCCCGATATGCACCACCGGGTAAAGTTCACGGGAGACTTTATCTGACAGCAGA
CGTGCACTGGCCAGGGGGATCACCATCCGTCGCCCGGGCGTGTCAATAATATCACTCTGTACATCCACAA
ACAGACGATAACGGCTCTCTCTTTTATAGGTGTAAACCTTAAACTGCATTTCACCAGCCCCTGTTCTCGT
CAGCAAAAGAGCCGTTCATTTCAATAAACCGGGCGACCTCAGCCATCCCTTCCTGATTTTCCGCTTTCCA
GCGTTCGGCACGCAGACGACGGGCTTCATTCTGCATGGTTGTGCTTACCAGACCGGAGATATTGACATCA
TATATGCCTTGAGCAACTGATAGCTGTCGCTGTCAACTGTCACTGTAATACGCTGCTTCATAGCATACCT
CTTTTTGACATACTTCGGGTATACATATCAGTATATATTCTTATACCGCAAA
